Addgene plasmid #149118: pGBW-m4046369
Purpose: Yeast Expression plasmid for SARS-CoV-2 nsp2
Depositing lab: Ginkgo Bioworks & Benjie Chen. Depositing organization: Ginkgo Bioworks.
Backbone
  Vector backbone: AmpR; 2u URA3
  Backbone size w/o insert (bp): 4078
  Vector type: Yeast Expression
  Selectable markers: URA3
Growth in bacteria
  Bacterial resistance: Ampicillin, 100 μg/mL
  Growth temperature: 37°C
  Growth strain: DH5alpha
  Copy number: High Copy
Gene/Insert
  Gene/Insert name: SARS-CoV-2 nsp2
  Species: S. cerevisiae (budding yeast); Severe acute respiratory syndrome coronavirus 2
  Insert size (bp): 1907
  Mutation: wt
  Entrez Gene: ORF1ab (a.k.a. GU280_gp01)
  Promoter: pGAL1
  Tag / fusion protein: Cleavable thrombin;3xFLAG (C terminal on backbone)
  Cloning method: Unknown
Resource information
  A portion of this plasmid was derived from a plasmid made by: GinkgoBioworks
Depositor comments: NCBI Reference Sequence: YP_009725298.1. Created by gene synthesis with Not1 site. NGS used for QC was performed by Ginkgo and may not fully cover the entire plasmid.
How to cite: pGBW-m4046369 was a gift from Ginkgo Bioworks & Benjie Chen (Addgene plasmid # 149118 ; http://n2t.net/addgene:149118 ; RRID:Addgene_149118)
