[The description below was written by a language model from this plasmid's Addgene catalogue record and pLannotate feature annotations shown in this document.]
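Description:
pGBW-m4046369 is an episomal yeast expression plasmid for producing the SARS-CoV-2 non-structural protein nsp2 in Saccharomyces cerevisiae. It is a yeast–E. coli shuttle vector. In yeast it replicates through the 2μ origin and is selected by uracil prototrophy through the URA3 marker, which can also be counterselected with 5-FOA. In bacteria it is propagated through a ColE1/pUC-type origin and selected with ampicillin. The annotation places the β-lactamase gene downstream of a cat promoter. Several short bacterial terminators (T3Te, T7Te, tonB) flank the origin and resistance modules, presumably insulating them from read-through transcription. A short rop-like feature is annotated next to AmpR, although the record lists the plasmid as high copy.

The payload is a wild-type nsp2 coding sequence of about 1.9 kb, made by gene synthesis. The species field lists both budding yeast and the virus, but the record does not explicitly say whether the sequence was codon-optimised. The annotation tool matches this open reading frame to a fragment of the ORF1a polyprotein. The nsp10 function text attached to that hit is generic polyprotein annotation and does not describe this insert. Expression is driven by the galactose-inducible, Gal4-regulated GAL1 promoter and terminated by a CYC1 terminator. The backbone supplies a C-terminal tag consisting of a thrombin cleavage site followed by 3xFLAG, which allows immunodetection or affinity capture and later removal of the tag. Only a short fragment of 3xFLAG is detected in the feature table. The depositor also notes that the quality-control sequencing may not cover the whole plasmid. The construct suits inducible expression, detection and purification of nsp2 in yeast.
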