Features (pLannotate 1.2.2; 14 found; start..end, strand, type, name):
     25..466     +  promoter       GAL1 promoter: S. cerevisiae GAL1; inducible promoter, regulated by Gal4
    481..2397    +  CDS            R1A_SARS2 (fragment): Experimental evidence at protein level: Swiss-Prot protein existence level 1. [Non-structural protein 10]: Plays a pivotal role in viral transcription by stimulating both nsp14 3'-5' exoribonuclease and nsp16 2'-O-methyltransferase activities. Therefore plays an essential role in viral mRNAs cap methylation. From Severe acute respiratory syndrome coronavirus 2 (2019-nCoV) (SARS-CoV-2).
   2406..2423    +  CDS            3xFLAG (fragment): three tandem FLAG® epitope tags, followed by an enterokinase cleavage site
   2501..2673    +  terminator     CYC1 terminator (fragment): S. cerevisiae CYC1; transcription terminator for CYC1
   2709..2885    +  promoter       URA3 promoter (fragment): S. cerevisiae URA3
   2886..3689    +  CDS            URA3: orotidine-5'-phosphate decarboxylase, required for uracil biosynthesis; S. cerevisiae URA3; yeast auxotrophic marker, counterselectable with 5-fluoroorotic acid (5-FOA)
   3772..4754    -  rep_origin     2μ ori: yeast 2μ plasmid origin of replication
   4832..4861    +  terminator     T3Te terminator: phage T3 early transcription terminator
   4883..5470    +  rep_origin     ori: high-copy-number ColE1/pMB1/pBR322/pUC origin of replication
   5482..5509    -  terminator     T7Te terminator: phage T7 early transcription terminator
   5533..5724    -  CDS            rop: Rop protein, which maintains plasmids at low copy number; rop
   5725..6585    -  CDS            AmpR: β-lactamase; bla; confers resistance to ampicillin, carbenicillin, and related antibiotics
   6586..6688    -  promoter       cat promoter: promoter of the E. coli cat gene encoding chloramphenicol acetyltransferase
   6689..6720    -  terminator     tonB terminator: bidirectional E. coli tonB-P14 transcription terminator
>Addgene plasmid #149118 | pGBW-m4046369 | addgene full sequence | sequence record 299946 | Addgene NGS Result
GCGGCCGCTTGCTATATTGAAGTACGGATTAGAAGCCGCCGAGCGGGCGACAGCCCTCCGACGGAAGACT
CTCCTCCGTGCGTCCTCGTCTTCACCGGTCGCGTTCCTGAAACGCAGATGTGCCTCGCGCCGCACTGCTC
CGAACAATAAAGATTCTACAATACTAGCTTTTATGGTTATGAAGAGGAAAAATTGGCAGTAACCTGGCCC
CACAAACCTTCAAATTAACGAATCAAATTAACAACCATAGGATGATAATGCGATTAGTTTTTTAGCCTTA
TTTCTGGGGTAATTAATCAGCGAAGCGATGATTTTTGATCTATTAACAGATATATAAATGGAAAAGCTGC
ATAACCACTTTAACTAATACTTTCAACATTTTCAGTTTGTATTACTTCTTATTCAAATGTCATAAAAGTA
TCAACAAAAAATTGTTAATATACCTCTATACTTTAACGTCAAGGAGAAAAAACTATAATGTACACTCGCT
ATGTCGATAACAACTTCTGTGGCCCTGATGGCTACCCTCTTGAGTGCATTAAAGACCTTCTAGCACGTGC
TGGTAAAGCTTCATGCACTTTGTCCGAACAACTGGACTTTATTGACACTAAGAGGGGTGTATACTGCTGC
CGTGAACATGAGCATGAAATTGCTTGGTACACGGAACGTTCTGAAAAGAGCTATGAATTGCAGACACCTT
TTGAAATTAAATTGGCAAAGAAATTTGACACCTTCAATGGGGAATGTCCAAATTTTGTATTTCCCTTAAA
TTCCATAATCAAGACTATTCAACCAAGGGTTGAAAAGAAAAAGCTTGATGGCTTTATGGGTAGAATTCGA
TCTGTCTATCCAGTTGCGTCACCAAATGAATGCAACCAAATGTGCCTTTCAACTCTCATGAAGTGTGATC
ATTGTGGTGAAACTTCATGGCAGACGGGCGATTTTGTTAAAGCCACTTGCGAATTTTGTGGCACTGAGAA
TTTGACTAAAGAAGGTGCCACTACTTGTGGTTACTTACCCCAAAATGCTGTTGTTAAAATTTATTGTCCA
GCATGTCACAATTCAGAAGTAGGACCTGAGCATAGTCTTGCCGAATACCATAATGAATCTGGCTTGAAAA
CCATTCTTCGTAAGGGTGGTCGCACTATTGCCTTTGGAGGCTGTGTGTTCTCTTATGTTGGTTGCCATAA
CAAGTGTGCCTATTGGGTTCCACGTGCTAGCGCTAACATAGGTTGTAACCATACAGGTGTTGTTGGAGAA
GGTTCCGAAGGTCTTAATGACAACCTTCTTGAAATACTCCAAAAAGAGAAAGTCAACATCAATATTGTTG
GTGACTTTAAACTTAATGAAGAGATCGCCATTATTTTGGCATCTTTTTCTGCTTCCACAAGTGCTTTTGT
GGAAACTGTGAAAGGTTTGGATTATAAAGCATTCAAACAAATTGTTGAATCCTGTGGTAATTTTAAAGTT
ACAAAAGGAAAAGCTAAAAAAGGTGCCTGGAATATTGGTGAACAGAAATCAATACTGAGTCCTCTTTATG
CATTTGCATCAGAGGCTGCTCGTGTTGTACGATCAATTTTCTCCCGCACTCTTGAAACTGCTCAAAATTC
TGTGCGTGTTTTACAGAAGGCCGCTATAACAATACTAGATGGAATTTCACAGTATTCACTGAGACTCATT
GATGCTATGATGTTCACATCTGATTTGGCTACTAACAATCTAGTTGTAATGGCCTACATTACAGGTGGTG
TTGTTCAGTTGACTTCGCAGTGGCTAACTAACATCTTTGGCACTGTTTATGAAAAACTCAAACCCGTCCT
TGATTGGCTTGAAGAGAAGTTTAAGGAAGGTGTAGAGTTTCTTAGAGACGGTTGGGAAATTGTTAAATTT
ATCTCAACCTGTGCTTGTGAAATTGTCGGTGGACAAATTGTCACCTGTGCAAAGGAAATTAAGGAGAGTG
TTCAGACATTCTTTAAGCTTGTAAATAAATTTTTGGCTTTGTGTGCTGACTCTATCATTATTGGTGGAGC
TAAACTTAAAGCCTTGAATTTAGGTGAAACATTTGTCACGCACTCAAAGGGATTGTACAGAAAGTGTGTT
AAATCCAGAGAAGAAACTGGCCTACTCATGCCTCTAAAAGCCCCAAAAGAAATTATCTTCTTAGAGGGAG
AAACACTTCCCACAGAAGTGTTAACAGAGGAAGTTGTCTTGAAAACTGGTGATTTACAACCATTAGAACA
ACCTACTAGTGAAGCTGTTGAAGCTCCATTGGTTGGTACACCAGTTTGTATTAACGGGCTTATGTTGCTC
GAAATCAAAGACACAGAAAAGTACTGTGCCCTTGCACCTAATATGATGGTAACAAACAATACCTTCACAC
TCAAAGGCCTCGTGCCGAGAGGTTCTGATTATAAAGATCATGATGGTGATTATAAAGATCATGATATTGA
TTATAAAGATGATGATGATAAATAAACAGGCCCCTTTTCCTTTGTCGATATCATGTAATTAGTTATGTCA
CGCTTACATTCACGCCCTCCTCCCACATCCGCTCTAACCGAAAAGGAAGGAGTTAGACAACCTGAAGTCT
AGGTCCCTATTTATTTTTTTTAATAGTTATGTTAGTATTAAGAACGTTATTTATATTTCAAATTTTTCTT
TTTTTTCTGTACAAAGCGGCCGCCGAACCACTAGTGCACTGCAGTACACGGTTTCCTTGAAATTTTTTTG
ATTCGGTAATCTCCGAACAGAAGGAAGAACGAAGGAAGGAGCACAGACTTAGATTGGTATATATACGCAT
ATGTAGTGTTGAAGAAACATGAAATTGCCCAGTATTCTTAACCCAACTGCACAGAACAAAAACGTGCAGG
AAACGAAGATAAATCATGTCGAAAGCTACATATAAGGAACGTGCTGCTACTCATCCTAGTCCTGTTGCTG
CCAAGCTATTTAATATCATGCACGAAAAGCAAACAAACTTGTGTGCTTCATTGGATGTTCGTACCACCAA
GGAATTACTGGAGTTAGTTGAAGCATTAGGTCCCAAAATTTGTTTACTAAAAACACATGTGGATATCTTG
ACTGATTTTTCCATGGAGGGCACAGTTAAGCCGCTAAAGGCATTATCCGCCAAGTACAATTTTTTACTCT
TCGAGGACAGAAAATTTGCTGACATTGGTAATACAGTCAAATTGCAGTACTCTGCGGGTGTATACAGAAT
AGCAGAATGGGCAGACATTACGAATGCACACGGTGTGGTGGGCCCAGGTATTGTTAGCGGTTTGAAGCAG
GCGGCAGAAGAAGTAACAAAGGAACCTAGAGGCCTTTTGATGTTAGCAGAATTGTCATGCAAGGGCTCCC
TATCTACTGGAGAATATACTAAGGGTACTGTTGACATTGCGAAGAGCGACAAAGATTTTGTTATCGGCTT
TATTGCTCAAAGAGACATGGGTGGAAGAGATGAAGGTTACGATTGGTTGATTATGACACCCGGTGTGGGT
TTAGATGACAAGGGAGATGCATTGGGTCAACAGTATAGAACCGTGGATGATGTGGTTTCTACAGGATCTG
ACATTATTATTGTTGGAAGAGGACTATTTGCAAAGGGAAGGGATGCTAAGGTAGAGGGTGAACGTTACAG
AAAAGCAGGCTGGGAAGCATATTTGAGAAGATGCGGCCAGCAAAACTAAAAAACTGTATTATAAGTAAAT
GCATGTATACTAAACTCACAAATTAGAGCTTCAATTTAATTATATCAGTTATTACCCGAGTAACGAAGCA
TCTGTGCTTCATTTTGTAGAACAAAAATGCAACGCGAGAGCGCTAATTTTTCAAACAAAGAATCTGAGCT
GCATTTTTACAGAACAGAAATGCAACGCGAAAGCGCTATTTTACCAACGAAGAATCTGTGCTTCATTTTT
GTAAAACAAAAATGCAACGCGAGAGCGCTAATTTTTCAAACAAAGAATCTGAGCTGCATTTTTACAGAAC
AGAAATGCAACGCGAGAGCGCTATTTTACCAACAAAGAATCTATACTTCTTTTTTGTTCTACAAAAATGC
ATCCCGAGAGCGCTATTTTTCTAACAAAGCATCTTAGATTACTTTTTTTCTCCTTTGTGCGCTCTATAAT
GCAGTCTCTTGATAACTTTTTGCACTGTAGGTCCGTTAAGGTTAGAAGAAGGCTACTTTGGTGTCTATTT
TCTCTTCCATAAAAAAAGCCTGACTCCACTTCCCGCGTTTACTGATTACTAGCGAAGCTGCGGGTGCATT
TTTTCAAGATAAAGGCATCCCCGATTATATTCTATACCGATGTGGATTGCGCATACTTTGTGAACAGAAA
GTGATAGCGTTGATGATTCTTCATTGGTCAGAAAATTATGAACGGTTTCTTCTATTTTGTCTCTATATAC
TACGTATAGGAAATGTTTACATTTTCGTATTGTTTTCGATTCACTCTATGAATAGTTCTTACTACAATTT
TTTTGTCTAAAGAGTAATACTAGAGATAAACATAAAAAATGTAGAGGTCGAGTTTAGATGCAAGTTCAAG
GAGCGAAAGGTGGATGGGTAGGTTATATAGGGATATAGCACAGAGATATATAGCAAAGAGATACTTTTGA
GCAATGTTTGTGGAAGCGGTATTCGCAATATTTTAGTAGCTCGTTACAGTCCGGTGCGTTTTTGGTTTTT
TGAAAGTGCGTCATCAGAGCGCTTTTGGTTTTCAAAAGCGCTCTGAAGTTCCTATACTTTCTAGCTAGAG
AATAGGAACTTCCCGAGCGGCCGCGTGTTACAAGCTTGACTCCAGCGTAACTGGACTGCAATCAACTCAC
TGGCTCACCTTCACGGGTGGGCCTTTCTTCGGTAGAAAATCAAAGGATCTTCTTGAGATCCTTTTTTTCT
GCGCGTAATCTGCTGCTTGCAAACAAAAAAACCACCGCTACCAGCGGTGGTTTGTTTGCCGGATCAAGAG
CTACCAACTCTTTTTCCGAGGTAACTGGCTTCAGCAGAGCGCAGATACCAAATACTGTTCTTCTAGTGTA
GCCGTAGTTAGGCCACCACTTCAAGAACTCTGTAGCACCGCCTACATACCTCGCTCTGCTAATCCTGTTA
CCAGTGGCTGCTGCCAGTGGCGATAAGTCGTGTCTTACCGGGTTGGACTCAAGACGATAGTTACCGGATA
AGGCGCAGCGGTCGGGCTGAACGGGGGGTTCGTGCACACAGCCCAGCTTGGAGCGAACGACCTACACCGA
ACTGAGATACCTACAGCGTGAGCTATGAGAAAGCGCCACGCTTCCCGAAGGGAGAAAGGCGGACAGGTAT
CCGGTAAGCGGCAGGGTCGGAACAGGAGAGCGCACGAGGGAGCTTCCAGGGGTAAACGCCTGGTATCTTT
ATAGTCCTGTCGGGTTTCGCCACCTCTGACTTGAGCATCGATTTTTGTGATGCTCGTCAGGGGGGCGGAG
CCTATGGAAAAACGCCAGCAACGCAGAAAGGCCCACCCGAAGGTGAGCCAGGTGATTACATTTGGGCCCT
CATCAGAGGTTTTCACCGTCATCACCGAAACGCGCGAGGCAGCTGCGGTAAAGCTCATCAGCGTGGTCGT
GAAGCGATTCACAGATGTCTGCCTGTTCATCCGCGTCCAGCTCGTTGAGTTTCTCCAGAAGCGTTAATGT
CTGGCTTCTGATAAAGCGGGCCATGTTAAGGGCGGTTTTTTCCTGTTTGGTCACTTACCAATGCTTAATC
AGTGAGGCACCTATCTCAGCGATCTGTCTATTTCGTTCATCCATAGTTGCCTGACTCCCCGTCGTGTAGA
TAACTACGATGCGGGAGGGCTTACCATCTGGCCCCAGTGCTGCAATGATACCGCGAGACCCACGCTCACC
GGCTCCAGATTTATCAGCAATAAACCAGCCAGCCGGGAGGGCCGAGCGCAGAAGTGATCCTGCAACTTTA
TCCGCCTCCATCCAGTCTATTAATTGTTGCCGGGAAGCTAGAGTAAGTAGTTCGCCAGTTAATAGTTTGC
GCAACGTTGTTGCCATTGCTACAGGCATCGTGGTGTCACGCTCGTCGTTTGGTATGGCTTCATTCAGCTC
CGGTTCCCAACGATCAAGGCGAGTTACATGATCCCCCATGTTGTGCAAAAAAGCGGTTAGCTCCTTCGGT
CCTCCGATCGTTGCCAGAAGTAAGTTGGCCGCAGTGTTATCACTCATGGTTATGGCAGCACTGCATAATT
CTCTTACTGTCATGCCATCCGTGAGATGCTTTTCTGTGACTGGTGAGTACTCAACCAAGTCATTCTGAGA
ATAGTGTATGCGGCGACCGAGTTGCTCTTGCCCGGCGTCAATACGGGATAATACCGCGCCACATAGCAGA
ACTTTAAAAGTGCTCATCATTGGAAAACGTTCTTCGGGGCGTAAACTCTCAAGGATCTTACCGCTGTTGA
GATCCAGTTCGATGTAACCCACTCGTGCACCCAACTGATCTTCAGCATCTTTTACTTTCACCAGCGTTTC
TGGGTGAGCAAAAACAGGAAGGCAAAATGCCGCAAAAAAGGGAATAAGGGCGACACGGAAATGTTGAATA
CTCATTTTAGCTTCCTTAGCTCCTGAAAATCTCGATAACTCAAAAAATACGCCCGGTAGTGATCTTATTT
CATTATGGTGAAAGTTGGAACCTCTTACGTGCCGATCAAGTCAAAAGCCTCCGGTCGGAGGCTTTTGACT
TTCTGCTATGGAGGTCAGGTATGATTTAAATGGTCAGTTAGA
